>Addgene plasmid #68875 | pGEX-GST-CHD5(Chromos)-FRAG | addgene partial sequence | sequence record 122403 | pGEX5 5'-GGGCTGGCAAGCCACGTTTGGTG-3'
TCTCAAATCGGATCTGGAAGTTCTGTTCCAGGGGCCCCTGGGATCTACAAGTTTGTACAAAAAAGCAGGC
TCCGAATTCGCCCTTCTTGCCCCCCACTGAAGGGCAAAGTCCAGCGGATTCTACACTGGAGGTGGACGGA
GCCCCCTGCCCCCTTCATGGTGGGGCTGCCGGGGCCTGACGTGGAGCCCAGCCTCCCTCCACCTAAGCCC
CTGGAGGGCATCCCTGAGAGAGAGTTCTTTGTCAAGTGGGCAGGGCTGTCCTACTGGCATTGCTCCTGGG
TGAAGGAGCTACAGCTGGAGCTGTACCACACGGTGATGTATCGCAACTACCAAAGAAAGAACGACATGGA
TGAGCCGCCCCCCTTTGACTACGGCTCTGGGGATGAAGACGGCAAGAGCGAGAAGAGGAAGAACAAGGAC
CCCCTCTATGCCAAGATGGAGGAGCGCTTCTACCGCTATGGCATCAAGCCAGAGTGGATGATGATTCACC
GAATCCTGAACCATAGCTTTGACAAGAAGGGGGATGTGCACTACCTGATCAAGTGGAAAGACCTGCCCTA
CGACCAGTGCACCTGGGAGATCGATGACATCGACATCCCCTACTACGACAACCTCAAGCAGGCCTACTGG
GGCCACAGGGAGCTGATGCTGGGAGAAGACACCAGGCTGCCCAAGAGGCTGCTCAAGAAGGGCAAGAAGC
TGAGGGACGACAAGCAGTAGAAGGGCGAATTCGACCCAGCTTTCTTGTACAAAGTGGTAGATCCCCGGAA
TTCCCGGGTCGACTCGAGCGGCCGCATCGTGACTGACTGACGATCTGCCTCGCGCGTTTCGGTGATGACG
GTGAAAACCTCTGACACATGCAGCTCCCGGAGACGGTCACAGCTTGTCTGTAAGCGGATGCCGGGAGCAA
ACAAGCCCGTCAGGGCGCGTCACCGGGTGTTGGCCGGGTGTCGGGGCGCAGCCATGACCCAAGTCACGTA
GCGAAACGGAGTGTATAATTCTTGAAGACGAAAGGG
