>Addgene plasmid #68875 | pGEX-GST-CHD5(Chromos)-FRAG | addgene partial sequence | sequence record 122404 | pGEX3 5'-CCGGGAGCTGCATGTGTCAGAGG-3'
AAAGCTATGGTTCAGGATTCGGTGAATCATCATCCACTCTGGCTTGATGCCATAGCGGTAGAAGCGCTCC
TCCATCTTGGCATAGAGGGGGTCCTTGTTCTTCCTCTTCTCGCTCTTGCCGTCTTCATCCCCAGAGCCGT
AGTCAAAGGGGGGCGGCTCATCCATGTCGTTCTTTCTTTGGTAGTTGCGATACATCACCGTGTGGTACAG
CTCCAGCTGTAGCTCCTTCACCCAGGAGCAATGCCAGTAGGACAGCCCTGCCCACTTGACAAAGAACTCT
CTCTCAGGGATGCCCTCCAGGGGCTTAGGTGGAGGGAGGCTGGGCTCCACGTCAGGCCCCGGCAGCCCCA
CCATGAAGGGGGCAGGGGGCTCCGTCCACCTCCAGTGTAGAATCCGCTGGACTTTGCCCTTCAGTGGGGG
GCAAGAAGGGCGAATTCGGAGCCTGCTTTTTTGTACAAACTTGTAGATCCCAGGGGCCCCTGGAACAGAA
CTTCCAGATCCGATTTTGGAGGATGGTCGCCACCACCAAAACGTGGCTTGCCANCCCTGCAAGGCCATGC
TATATACTTGCTGGATTTCAAGTACTTATCAATTTGTGGGATAGCTTCAATACGTTTTTTAAACAAACTA
ATTTTGGGAACGCAACCAGGCACATTGGGTCCATGTATAAAACAACATCAAGAGCGTCATACAACATGAA
GTCAGATGGGTAAATGATCACCATTTAAATATGTTTTATGACATAAACAATCTTC
