[The description below was written by a language model from this plasmid's Addgene catalogue record.]
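Description:
pGEX-GST-CHD5(Chromos)-FRAG is a bacterial expression plasmid built on a pGEX backbone for producing a recombinant fragment of human CHD5 (chromodomain helicase DNA-binding protein 5) in E. coli. It is selected with ampicillin. The record lists the copy number as unknown, does not say which pGEX variant was used, and includes no feature table, so the origin of replication and other backbone details are not documented here.

The insert is not full-length CHD5. It is a truncated fragment containing only the protein's two chromodomains, with exact residue boundaries not given and the cloning method recorded as unknown. The fragment is fused in frame to an N-terminal glutathione S-transferase (GST) tag supplied by the backbone. Transcription is driven by the tac promoter, a strong hybrid trp/lac promoter that is held off by the Lac repressor and switched on with IPTG, which gives inducible expression of the fusion protein. The GST moiety allows the product to be captured on glutathione resin, for affinity purification or for immobilising it as bait.

The stated purpose is simply IPTG-inducible bacterial expression of this CHD5 fragment. Chromodomains are typically modules that recognise methylated histone tails, so a GST fusion of this kind is well suited to in vitro pull-down or histone and peptide binding assays. This fits the associated study of CHD5 in neurogenesis, gene activation and Polycomb-mediated repression, although the record does not spell out specific experiments.
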