Addgene plasmid #68875: pGEX-GST-CHD5(Chromos)-FRAG
Purpose: IPTG inducible bacterial expression of CHD5 fragment
Depositing lab: Adrian Bracken. Depositing organization: Trinity College Dublin. Publication: CHD5 is required for neurogenesis and has a dual role in facilitating gene expression and polycomb gene repression. Egan CM, Nyman U, Skotte J, Streubel G, Turner S, O'Connell DJ, Rraklli V, Dolan MJ, Chadderton N, Hansen K, Farrar GJ, Helin K, Holmberg J, Bracken AP. Dev Cell. 2013 Aug 12;26(3):223-36. doi: 10.1016/j.devcel.2013.07.008. PubMed 23948251.
Backbone
  Vector backbone: pGEX
  Vector type: Bacterial Expression
Growth in bacteria
  Bacterial resistance: Ampicillin, 100 μg/mL
  Growth temperature: 37°C
  Growth strain: DH5alpha
  Copy number: Unknown
Gene/Insert
  Gene/Insert name: CHD5
  Species: H. sapiens (human)
  Mutation: only the two chromodomains of CHD5
  Entrez Gene: CHD5 (a.k.a. CHD-5)
  Promoter: tac
  Tag / fusion protein: GST (N terminal on backbone)
  Cloning method: Unknown
  Sequencing primers: 5′ pGEX5'; 3′ pGEX3'
Terms and licenses: Academic/Nonprofit Terms; Industry Terms: Not Available to Industry
How to cite: pGEX-GST-CHD5(Chromos)-FRAG was a gift from Adrian Bracken (Addgene plasmid # 68875 ; http://n2t.net/addgene:68875 ; RRID:Addgene_68875)
